Addgene plasmid #38973: STK17B
Purpose: Bacterial expression for structure determination; may not be full ORF
Depositing lab: Nicola Burgess-Brown. Depositing organization: University of Oxford.
Backbone
  Vector backbone: pNIC28-Bsa4
  Backbone manufacturer: SGC
  Vector type: Bacterial Expression
Growth in bacteria
  Bacterial resistance: Kanamycin, 50 μg/mL
  Growth temperature: 37°C
  Growth strain: Mach1
  Copy number: Low Copy
Gene/Insert
  Gene/Insert name: STK17B (alt names: serine/threonine kinase 17b (apoptosis-inducing); PDB:3LM5)
  Species: H. sapiens (human)
  Insert size (bp): 1009
  GenBank ID: serine/threonine kinase 17b (apoptosis-inducing)
  Entrez Gene: STK17B (a.k.a. DRAK2)
  Tag / fusion protein: His Tev (N terminal on insert)
  Cloning method: Ligation Independent Cloning
  Sequencing primers: 5′ T7; 3′ T7-term
Terms and licenses: Academic/Nonprofit Terms; Industry Terms: Not Available to Industry
How to cite: STK17B was a gift from Nicola Burgess-Brown (Addgene plasmid # 38973 ; http://n2t.net/addgene:38973 ; RRID:Addgene_38973)
