[The description below was written by a language model from this plasmid's Addgene catalogue record.]
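Description:
STK17B is a bacterial expression plasmid built on the pNIC28-Bsa4 backbone from the SGC, a vector designed for ligation-independent cloning of protein-coding fragments for recombinant production in E. coli. It is maintained under kanamycin selection and is recorded as low copy. The record does not list the origin of replication or name the promoter. However, the recommended sequencing primers are T7 forward and T7 terminator, which indicates that the insert lies between T7 promoter and terminator elements. That arrangement is typical of expression systems driven by T7 RNA polymerase in suitable host strains.

The insert is a roughly 1 kb fragment of human STK17B, also known as DRAK2, a serine/threonine kinase annotated as apoptosis-inducing. The record cautions that it may not be the full open reading frame. This fits with structural genomics constructs, which are often trimmed to a well-behaved domain that crystallises readily, but the exact boundaries are not given. The protein carries an N-terminal His tag followed by a TEV protease cleavage site. The tag allows capture by immobilised metal affinity chromatography, and TEV cleavage can then remove it to leave near-native protein.

The stated purpose is bacterial expression for structure determination, and the insert's alternative names include a Protein Data Bank entry, linking the construct to a deposited STK17B structure. Purified protein from such a construct could also serve biochemical or ligand-binding studies of the kinase, although the record does not mention these uses. No feature table was provided, so this description rests on the catalogue fields alone.
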