>Addgene plasmid #38973 | STK17B | depositor partial sequence | sequence record 49031 | STK17B sequence 1009 bps
ATGCACCATCATCATCATCATTCTTCTGGTGTAGATCTGGGTACCGAGAACCTGTACTTCCAATCCATGG
AAAACTTTAATAATTTCTATATACTTACATCTAAAGAGCTAGGGAGAGGTAAATTTGCTGTGGTTAGACA
ATGTATATCAAAATCTACTGGCCAAGAATATGCTGCAAAATTTCTAAAAAAGAGAAGAAGAGGACAGGAT
TGTCGGGCAGAAATTTTACACGAGATTGCTGTGCTTGAATTGGCAAAGTCTTGTCCCCGTGTTATTAATC
TTCATGAGGTCTATGAAAATACAAGTGAAATCATTTTGATATTGGAATATGCTGCAGGTGGAGAAATTTT
CAGCCTGTGTTTACCTGAGTTGGCTGAAATGGTTTCTGAAAATGATGTTATCAGACTCATTAAACAAATA
CTTGAAGGAGTTTATTATCTACATCAGAATAACATTGTACACCTTGATTTAAAGCCACAGAATATATTAC
TGAGCAGCATATACCCTCTCGGGGACATTAAAATAGTAGATTTTGGAATGTCTCGAAAAATAGGGCATGC
GTGTGAACTTCGGGAAATCATGGGAACACCAGAATATTTAGCTCCAGAAATCCTGAACTATGATCCCATT
ACCACAGCAACAGATATGTGGAATATTGGTATAATAGCATATATGTTGTTAACTCACACATCACCATTTG
TGGGAGAAGATAATCAAGAAACATACCTCAATATCTCTCAAGTTAATGTAGATTATTCGGAAGAAACTTT
TTCATCAGTTTCACAGCTGGCCACAGACTTTATTCAGAGCCTTTTAGTAAAAAATCCAGAGAAAAGACCA
ACAGCAGAGATATGCCTTTCTCATTCTTGGCTACAGCAGTGGGACTTTGAAAACTTGTTTCACCCTGAAG
AAACTTCCAGTTCCTCTCAAACTCAGGATCATTCTGTAAGGTCCTCTGAAGACAAGACTTCTAAATCCTC
CTGACAGTAAAGGTGGATACGGATCCGAA
