>Addgene plasmid #38973 | STK17B | addgene partial sequence | sequence record 52777 | pBRrevBam_primer
CCGGCCACGATGCGTCCGGCGTAGAGGATCGAGATCTCGATCCCGCGAAATTAATACGACTCACTATAGG
GGAATTGTGAGCGGATAACAATTCCCCTCTAGAAATAATTTTGTTTAACTTTAAGAAGGAGATATACATA
TGCACCATCATCATCATCATTCTTCTGGTGTAGATCTGGGTACCGAGAACCTGTACTTCCAATCCATGGA
AAACTTTAATAATTTCTATATACTTACATCTAAAGAGCTAGGGAGAGGTAAATTTGCTGTGGTTAGACAA
TGTATATCAAAATCTACTGGCCAAGAATATGCTGCAAAATTTCTAAAAAAGAGAAGAAGAGGACAGGATT
GTCGGGCAGAAATTTTACACGAGATTGCTGTGCTTGAATTGGCAAAGTCTTGTCCCCGTGTTATTAATCT
TCATGAGGTCTATGAAAATACAAGTGAAATCATTTTGATATTGGAATATGCTGCAGGTGGAGAAATTTTC
AGCCTGTGTTTACCTGAGTTGGCTGAAATGGTTTCTGAAAATGATGTTATCAGACTCATTAAACAAATAC
TTGAAGGAGTTTATTATCTACATCAGAATAACATTGTACACCTTGATTTAAAGCCACAGAATATATTACT
GAGCAGCATATACCCTCTCGGGGACATTAAAATAGTAGATTTTGGAATGTCTCGAAAAATAGGGCATGCG
TGTGAACTTCGGGAAATCATGGGAACACCAGAATATTTAGCTCCAGAAATCCTGAACTATGATCCCATTA
CCACAGCAACAGATATGTGGAATATTGGTATAATAGCATATATGTTGTTAACTCACACATCACCATTTGT
GGGAGAAGATAATCAAGAAACATACCTCAATATCTCTCAAGTTAATGTAGATTATT
